Addgene plasmid #54127: mEmerald-ILK-N-17
Purpose: Localization: Focal Adhesions, Excitation: 487, Emission: 509
Depositing lab: Michael Davidson. Depositing organization: Florida State University, Tallahassee.
Backbone
  Vector backbone: mEmerald-N1
  Backbone size w/o insert (bp): 4750
  Vector type: Mammalian Expression
  Selectable markers: Neomycin (select with G418)
Growth in bacteria
  Bacterial resistance: Kanamycin, 50 μg/mL
  Growth temperature: 37°C
  Growth strain: DH5alpha
  Copy number: High Copy
Gene/Insert
  Gene/Insert name: ILK (alt name: NM_004517.2)
  Species: H. sapiens (human)
  Entrez Gene: ILK (a.k.a. HEL-S-28, ILK-1, ILK-2, P59, p59ILK)
  Promoter: CMV
  Tag / fusion protein: mEmerald (C terminal on backbone)
  Cloning method: Unknown
  Sequencing primers: 5′ CMV-F; 3′ SV40pA-R
Terms and licenses: Academic/Nonprofit Terms; Industry Terms
Depositor comments: . Excitation = 487; Emission = 509. Localization data: Integrin-Linked Kinase/FAs
How to cite: mEmerald-ILK-N-17 was a gift from Michael Davidson (Addgene plasmid # 54127 ; http://n2t.net/addgene:54127 ; RRID:Addgene_54127)
