[The description below was written by a language model from this plasmid's Addgene catalogue record.]
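Description:
mEmerald-ILK-N-17 is a mammalian expression plasmid built on the mEmerald-N1 backbone (about 4.75 kb without insert), an N1-style fluorescent protein fusion vector in which the gene of interest is placed upstream of the fluorescent protein coding sequence. It is maintained in E. coli as a high-copy plasmid under kanamycin selection. In mammalian cells it carries a neomycin resistance marker, so stable transfectants can be selected with G418. The record provides no feature table, so the origin of replication and the promoters driving the resistance cassette are not stated. The listed sequencing primers do point to an SV40 polyadenylation signal downstream of the expression cassette.

The insert is human integrin-linked kinase (ILK, corresponding to the NM_004517.2 reference transcript), expressed from the strong constitutive CMV promoter. mEmerald, a bright green GFP derivative, is fused to the C terminus of ILK and comes from the backbone. The "N-17" in the name probably refers to the N1-type orientation and the linker between the two proteins, but the record does not define it, and the cloning method is listed as unknown.

ILK is a scaffold component of integrin-based cell–matrix adhesions, and the depositor annotates the fusion as localizing to focal adhesions. With an excitation peak of 487 nm and emission peak of 509 nm, the construct serves as a green fluorescent focal adhesion marker. It suits imaging of ILK distribution and adhesion structures in transfected mammalian cells using standard GFP/FITC filter sets.
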