>Addgene plasmid #54127 | mEmerald-ILK-N-17 | depositor partial sequence | sequence record 84294 | insert sequence
TGACGTCAGATCCGCTAGCGCTACCGGACTCAGATCTCGAGACCGCCATGGACGACATTTTCACTCAGTG
CCGGGAGGGCAACGCAGTCGCCGTTCGCCTGTGGCTGGACAACACGGAGAACGACCTCAACCAGGGGGAC
GATCATGGCTTCTCCCCCTTGCACTGGGCCTGCCGAGAGGGCCGCTCTGCTGTGGTTGAGATGTTGATCA
TGCGGGGGGCACGGATCAATGTAATGAACCGTGGGGATGACACCCCCCTGCATCTGGCAGCCAGTCATGG
ACACCGTGATATTGTACAGAAGCTATTGCAGTACAAGGCAGACATCAATGCAGTGAATGAACATGGGAAT
GTGCCCCTGCACTATGCCTGTTTTTGGGGCCAAGATCAAGTGGCAGAGGACCTGGTGGCAAATGGGGCCC
TTGTCAGCATCTGTAACAAGTATGGAGAGATGCCTGTGGACAAAGCCAAGGCACCCCTGAGAGAGCTTCT
CCGAGAGCGGGCAGAGAAGATGGGCCAGAATCTCAACCGTATTCCATACAAGGACACATTCTGGAAGGGG
ACCACCCGCACTCGGCCCCGAAATGGAACCCTGAACAAACACTCTGGCATTGACTTCAAACAGCTTAACT
TCCTGACGAAGCTCAACGAGAATCACTCTGGAGAGCTATGGAAGGGCCGCTGGCAGGGCAATGACATTGT
CGTGAAGGTGCTGAAGGTTCGAGACTGGAGTACAAGGAAGAGCAGGGACTTCAATGAAGAGTGTCCCCGG
CTCAGGATTTTCTCGCATCCAAATGTGCTCCCAGTGCTAGGTGCCTGCCAGTCTCCACCTGCTCCTCATC
CTACTCTCATCACACACTGGATGCCATATGGATCCCTCTACAATGTACTACATGAAGGCACCAATTTCGT
CGTGGACCAGAGCCAGGCTGTGAAGTTTGCTTTGGACATGGCAAGGGGCATGGCCTTCCTACACACACTA
GAGCCCCTCATCCCACGACATGCACTCAATAGCCGTAGTGTAATGATTGATGAGGACATGACTGCCCGAA
TTAGCATGGCTGATGTCAAGTTCTCTTTCCAATGTCCTGGTCGCATGTATGCACCTGCCTGGGTAGCCCC
CGAAGCTCTGCAGAAGAAGCCTGAAGACACAAACAGACGCTCAGCAGACATGTGGAGTTTTGCAGTGCTT
CTGTGGGAACTGGTGACACGGGAGGTACCCTTTGCTGACCTCTCCAATATGGAGATTGGAATGAAGGTGG
CATTGGAAGGCCTTCGGCCTACCATCCCACCAGGTATTTCCCCTCATGTGTGTAAGCTCATGAAGATCTG
CATGAATGAAGACCCTGCAAAGCGACCCAAATTTGACATGATTGTGCCTATCCTTGAGAAGATGCAGGAC
AAGGGAATTCTGCAGTCGACGGTACCGCGGGCCCGGGATCCACCGGTCGCCACCATGGTGAGCAAGGGCG
AGGAGCTGTTCACCGGGGTGGTGCCCATCCTGGTCGAGCTGGACGGCGACGTAAACGGCCACAAGTTCAG
CGTGTCCGGCGAGGGCGAGGGCGATGCCACCTACGGCAAGCTGACCCTGAAGTTCATCTGCACCACCGGC
AAGCTGCCCGTGCCCTGGCCCACCCTCGTGACCACCTTGACCTACGGCGTGCAGTGCTTCGCCCGCTACC
CCGACCACATGAAGCAGCACGACTTCTTCAAGTCCGCCATGCCCGAAGGCTACGTCCAGGAGCGCACCAT
CTTCTTCAAGGACGACGGCAACTACAAGACCCGCGCCGAGGTGAAGTTCGAGGGCGACACCCTGGTGAAC
CGCATCGAGCTGAAGGGCATCGACTTCAAGGAGGACGGCAACATCCTGGGGCACAAGCTGGAGTACAACT
ACAACAGCCACAAGGTCTATATCACCGCCGACAAGCAGAAGAACGGCATCAAGGTGAACTTCAAGACCCG
CCACAACATCGAGGACGGCAGCGTGCAGCTCGCCGACCACTACCAGCAGAACACCCCCATCGGCGACGGC
CCCGTGCTGCTGCCCGACAACCACTACCTGAGCACCCAGTCCAAGCTGAGCAAAGACCCCAACGAGAAGC
GCGATCACATGGTCCTGCTGGAGTTCGTGACCGCCGCCGGGATCACTCTCGGCATGGACGAGCTGTACAA
GTAAGCGGCCGCGACTCTAGATCATAATCAGCCATACCACATTT
