>Addgene plasmid #54127 | mEmerald-ILK-N-17 | addgene partial sequence | sequence record 90641 | EGFP-N 5'-CGTCGCCGTCCAGCTCGACCAG-3'
CCTTGCTCACCATGGTGGCGACCGGTGGATCCCGGGCCCGCGGTACCGTCGACTGCAGAATTCCCTTGTC
CTGCATCTTCTCAAGGATAGGCACAATCATGTCAAATTTGGGTCGCTTTGCAGGGTCTTCATTCATGCAG
ATCTTCATGAGCTTACACACATGAGGGGAAATACCTGGTGGGATGGTAGGCCGAAGGCCTTCCAATGCCA
CCTTCATTCCAATCTCCATATTGGAGAGGTCAGCAAAGGGTACCTCCCGTGTCACCAGTTCCCACAGAAG
CACTGCAAAACTCCACATGTCTGCTGAGCGTCTGTTTGTGTCTTCAGGCTTCTTCTGCAGAGCTTCGGGG
GCTACCCAGGCAGGTGCATACATGCGACCAGGACATTGGAAAGAGAACTTGACATCAGCCATGCTAATTC
GGGCAGTCATGTCCTCATCAATCATTACACTACGGCTATTGAGTGCATGTCGTGGGATGAGGGGCTCTAG
TGTGTGTAGGAAGGCCATGCCCCTTGCCATGTCCAAAGCAAACTTCACAGCCTGGCTCTGGTCCACGACG
AAATTGGTGCCTTCATGTAGTACATTGTAGAGGGATCCATATGGCATCCAGTGTGTGATGAGAGTAGGAT
GAGGAGCAGGTGGAGACTGGCAGGCACCTAGCACTGGGAGCACATTTGGATGCGAGAAAATCCTGAGCCG
GGGACACTCTTCATTGAAGTCCCTGCTCTTCCTTGTACTCCAGTCTCGAACCTTCAGCACCTTCACGACA
ATGTCATTGCCCTGCCAGCGGCCCTTCCATAGCTCTCCAGAGTGATTCTCGTTGAGCTTCGTCAGGAAGT
TAAGCTGTTTGAAGTCAATGCCAGAGTGTTTGTTCAGGGTTCCATTTCGGGGCCGA
